>Addgene plasmid #153287 | pAAV-hsyn-GRAB_Ado1.0mut | depositor full sequence | sequence record 296616 | pAAV-hsyn-GRAB_Ado1.0mut sequence 6754 bps
CCTGCAGGCAGCTGCGCGCTCGCTCGCTCACTGAGGCCGCCCGGGCAAAGCCCGGGCGTCGGGCGACCTT
TGGTCGCCCGGCCTCAGTGAGCGAGCGAGCGCGCAGAGAGGGAGTGGCCAACTCCATCACTAGGGGTTCC
TGCGGCCGCACGCGTATGAGGCGGGGTGGGGGTGCCTACCTGACGACCGACCCCGACCCACTGGACAAGC
ACCCAACCCCCATTCCCCAAATTGCGCATCCCCTATCAGAGAGGGGGAGGGGAAACAGGATGCGGCGAGG
CGCGTGCGCACTGCCAGCTTCAGCACCGCGGACAGTGCCTTCGCCCCCGCCTGGCGGCGCGCGCCACCGC
CGCCTCAGCACTGAAGGCGCGCTGACGTCACTCGCCGGTCCCCCGCAAACTCCCCTTCCCGGCCACCTTG
GTCGCGTCCGCGCCGCCGCCGGCCCAGCCGGACCGCACCACGCGAGGCGCGAGATAGGGGGGCACGGGCG
CGACCATCTGCGCTGCGGCGCCGGCGACTCAGCGCTGCCTCAGTCTGCGGTGGGCAGCGGAGGAGTCGTG
TCGTGCCTGAGAGCGCAGTCGAGAAACCGGTGCCACCATGGAGACAGACACACTCCTGCTATGGGTACTG
CTGCTCTGGGTTCCAGGTTCCACTGGTGACACAAGTTTGTACAAAAAAGTTGGCACCACCGGTCCCATCA
TGGGCTCCTCGGTGTACATCACGGTGGAGCTGGCCATTGCTGTGCTGGCCATCCTGGGCAATGTGCTGGT
GTGCTGGGCCGTGTGGCTCAACAGCAACCTGCAGAACGTCACCAACTACTTTGTGGTGTCACTGGCGGCG
GCCGACATCGCAGTGGGTGTGCTCGCCATCCCCTTTGCCATCACCATCAGCACCGGGTTCTGCGCTGCCT
GCCACGGCTGCCTCTTCATTGCCTGCTTCGTCCTGGTCCTCACGCAGAGCTCCATCTTCAGTCTCCTGGC
CATCGCCATTGACCGCTACATTGCCATCCGCATCCCGCTCCGGTACAATGGCTTGGTGACCGGCACGAGG
GCTAAGGGCATCATTGCCATCTGCTGGGTGCTGTCGTTTGCCATCGGCCTGACTCCCATGCTAGGTTGGA
ACAACTGCGGTCAGCCAAAGGAGGGCAAGAACCACTCCCAGGGCTGCGGGGAGGGCCAAGTGGCCTGTCT
CGCTGAGGATGTGGTCCCCATGAACTACATGGTGTACTTCAACTTCTTTGCCTGTGTGCTGGTGCCCCTG
CTGCTCATGCTGGGTGTCTATTTGCGGATCTTCCTGGCGGCGCGACGACAGCTGAAGCAGATGGAGAGCC
AGCCTCCCAGCCGCCGGGGTCCGGACGCCGTCGCCGCGCCGCCGGGGGGCACCGAGCGCAGGCCCAACGG
TCTGGGCCCCGAGCGCAGCGCGGGCCCGGGGGGCGCAGAGGCCGAACCGCTGCCCACCCAGCTCAACGGC
GCCCCTGGCGAGCCCGCGCCGGCCGGGCCGCGCGACACCGACGCGCTGGACCTGGAGGAGGGAGGAAACG
TCTATATCAAGGCCGACAAGCAGAAGAACGGCATCAAGGCGAACTTCCACATCCGCCACAACATCGAGGA
CGGCGGCGTGCAGCTCGCCTACCACTACCAGCAGAACACCCCCATCGGCGACGGCCCCGTGCTGCTGCCC
GACAACCACTACCTGAGCGTGCAGTCCAAACTTTCGAAAGACCCCAACGAGAAGCGCGATCACATGGTCC
TGCTGGAGTTCGTGACCGCCGCCGGGATCACTCTCGGCATGGACGAGCTGTACAAGGGCGGTACCGGAGG
GAGCATGGTGAGAAAGGGCGAGGAGCTGTTCACCGGGGTGGTGCCCATCCTGGTCGAGCTGGACGGCGAC
GTAAACGGCCACAAGTTCAGCGTGTCCGGCGAGGGTGAGGGCGATGCCACCTACGGCAAGCTGACCCTGA
AGTTCATCTGCACCACCGGCAAGCTGCCCGTGCCCTGGCCCACCCTCGTGACCACCCTGACCTACGGCGT
GCAGTGCTTCAGCCGCTACCCCGACCACATGAAGCAGCACGACTTCTTCAAGTCCGCCATGCCCGAAGGC
TACATCCAGGAGCGCACCATCTTCTTCAAGGACGACGGCAACTACAAGACCCGCGCCGAGGTGAAGTTCG
AGGGCGACACCCTGGTGAACCGCATCGAGCTGAAGGGCATCGACTTCAAGGAGGACGGCAACATCCTGGG
GCACAAGCTGGAGTACAACACCGGAGCAGCAGCACGCTGGCGCGGGCGGCAGAACCGCGAGCTCCATGCT
GCCAAGTCACTGGCCATCATTGTGGGGCTCTTTGCCCTCTGCTGGCTGCCCCTACACATCATCAACTGCT
TCACTTTCTTCTGCCCCGACTGCAGCCACGCCCCTCTCTGGCTCATGTACCTGGCCATCGTCCTCTCCCA
CACCAATTCGGTTGTGAATCCCTTCATCTACGCCTACCGTATCCGCGAGTTCCGCCAGACCTTCCGCAAG
ATCATTCGCAGCCACGTCCTGAGGCAGCAAGAACCTTTCAAGGCAGCTGGCACCAGTGCCCGGGTCTTGG
CAGCTCATGGCAGTGACGGAGAGCAGGTCAGCCTCCGTCTCAACGGCCACCCGCCAGGAGTGTGGGCCAA
CGGCAGTGCTCCCCACCCTGAGCGGAGGCCCAATGGCTACGCCCTGGGGCTGGTGAGTGGAGGGAGTGCC
CAAGAGTCCCAGGGGAACACGGGCCTCCCAGACGTGGAGCTCCTTAGCCATGAGCTCAAGGGAGTGTGCC
CAGAGCCCCCTGGCCTAGATGACCCCCTGGCCCAGGATGGAGCAGGAGTGTCCTGAGAATTCGATATCAA
GCTTATCGATAATCAACCTCTGGATTACAAAATTTGTGAAAGATTGACTGGTATTCTTAACTATGTTGCT
CCTTTTACGCTATGTGGATACGCTGCTTTAATGCCTTTGTATCATGCTATTGCTTCCCGTATGGCTTTCA
TTTTCTCCTCCTTGTATAAATCCTGGTTGCTGTCTCTTTATGAGGAGTTGTGGCCCGTTGTCAGGCAACG
TGGCGTGGTGTGCACTGTGTTTGCTGACGCAACCCCCACTGGTTGGGGCATTGCCACCACCTGTCAGCTC
CTTTCCGGGACTTTCGCTTTCCCCCTCCCTATTGCCACGGCGGAACTCATCGCCGCCTGCCTTGCCCGCT
GCTGGACAGGGGCTCGGCTGTTGGGCACTGACAATTCCGTGGTGTTGTCGGGGAAATCATCGTCCTTTCC
TTGGCTGCTCGCCTATGTTGCCACCTGGATTCTGCGCGGGACGTCCTTCTGCTACGTCCCTTCGGCCCTC
AATCCAGCGGACCTTCCTTCCCGCGGCCTGCTGCCGGCTCTGCGGCCTCTTCCGCGTCTTCGCCTTCGCC
CTCAGACGAGTCGGATCTCCCTTTGGGCCGCCTCCCCGCATCGATACCGAGCGCTGCTCGAGAGATCTAC
GGGTGGCATCCCTGTGACCCCTCCCCAGTGCCTCTCCTGGCCCTGGAAGTTGCCACTCCAGTGCCCACCA
GCCTTGTCCTAATAAAATTAAGTTGCATCATTTTGTCTGACTAGGTGTCCTTCTATAATATTATGGGGTG
GAGGGGGGTGGTATGGAGCAAGGGGCAAGTTGGGAAGACAACCTGTAGGGCCTGCGGGGTCTATTGGGAA
CCAAGCTGGAGTGCAGTGGCACAATCTTGGCTCACTGCAATCTCCGCCTCCTGGGTTCAAGCGATTCTCC
TGCCTCAGCCTCCCGAGTTGTTGGGATTCCAGGCATGCATGACCAGGCTCAGCTAATTTTTGTTTTTTTG
GTAGAGACGGGGTTTCACCATATTGGCCAGGCTGGTCTCCAACTCCTAATCTCAGGTGATCTACCCACCT
TGGCCTCCCAAATTGCTGGGATTACAGGCGTGAACCACTGCTCCCTTCCCTGTCCTTCTGATTTTGTAGG
TAACCACGTGCGGACCGAGCGGCCGCAGGAACCCCTAGTGATGGAGTTGGCCACTCCCTCTCTGCGCGCT
CGCTCGCTCACTGAGGCCGGGCGACCAAAGGTCGCCCGACGCCCGGGCTTTGCCCGGGCGGCCTCAGTGA
GCGAGCGAGCGCGCAGCTGCCTGCAGGGGCGCCTGATGCGGTATTTTCTCCTTACGCATCTGTGCGGTAT
TTCACACCGCATA
[142 nt withheld, positions 4214-4355]
C
[141 nt withheld, positions 4357-4497]
CCTTTGACGTTGGAGTCCACGTTCTTT
[37 nt withheld, positions 4525-4561]
ACCCTATCTCGGGCTATTCTTTTGATTTATAAGGGATTTTGCCGATTTCGGCCTATTGGTTAAAAAATGA
GCTGATTTAACAAAAATTTAACGCGAATTTTAACAAAATATTAACGTTTACAATTTTATGGTGCACTCTC
AGTACAATCTGCTCTGATGCCGCATAGTTAAGCCAGCCCCGACACCCGCCAACACCCGCTGACGCGCCCT
GACGGGCTTGTCTGCTCCCGGCATCCGCTTACAGACAAGCTGTGACCGTCTCCGGGAGCTGCATGTGTCA
GAGGTTTTCACCGTCATCACCGAAACGCGCGAGACGAAAGGGCCTCGTGATACGCCTATTTTTATAGGTT
AATGTCATGATAATAATGGTTTCTTAGACGTCAGGTGGCACTTTTCGGGGAAATGTGCGCGGAACCCCTA
TTTGTTTATTTTTCTAAATACATTCAAATATGTATCCGCTCATGAGACAATAACCCTGATAAATGCTTCA
ATAATATTGAAAAAGGAAGAGTATGAGTATTCAACATTTCCGTGTCGCCCTTATTCCCTTTTTTGCGGCA
TTTTGCCTTCCTGTTTTTGCTCACCCAGAAACGCTGGTGAAAGTAAAAGATGCTGAAGATCAGTTGGGTG
CACGAGTGGGTTACATCGAACTGGATCTCAACAGCGGTAAGATCCTTGAGAGTTTTCGCCCCGAAGAACG
TTTTCCAATGATGAGCACTTTTAAAGTTCTGCTATGTGGCGCGGTATTATCCCGTATTGACGCCGGGCAA
GAGCAACTCGGTCGCCGCATACACTATTCTCAGAATGACTTGGTTGAGTACTCACCAGTCACAGAAAAGC
ATCTTACGGATGGCATGACAGTAAGAGAATTATGCAGTGCTGCCATAACCATGAGTGATAACACTGCGGC
CAACTTACTTCTGACAACGATCGGAGGACCGAAGGAGCTAACCGCTTTTTTGCACAACATGGGGGATCAT
GTAACTCGCCTTGATCGTTGGGAACCGGAGCTGAATGAAGCCATACCAAACGACGAGCGTGACACCACGA
TGCCTGTAGCAATGGCAACAACGTTGCGCAAACTATTAACTGGCGAACTACTTACTCTAGCTTCCCGGCA
ACAATTAATAGACTGGATGGAGGCGGATAAAGTTGCAGGACCACTTCTGCGCTCGGCCCTTCCGGCTGGC
TGGTTTATTGCTGATAAATCTGGAGCCGGTGAGCGTGGGTCTCGCGGTATCATTGCAGCACTGGGGCCAG
ATGGTAAGCCCTCCCGTATCGTAGTTATCTACACGACGGGGAGTCAGGCAACTATGGATGAACGAAATAG
ACAGATCGCTGAGATAGGTGCCTCACTGATTAAGCATTGGTAACTGTCAGACCAAGTTTACTCATATATA
CTTTAGATTGATTTAAAACTTCATTTTTAATTTAAAAGGATCTAGGTGAAGATCCTTTTTGATAATCTCA
TGACCAAAATCCCTTAACGTGAGTTTTCGTTCCACTGAGCGTCAGACCCCGTAGAAAAGATCAAAGGATC
TTCTTGAGATCCTTTTTTTCTGCGCGTAATCTGCTGCTTGCAAACAAAAAAACCACCGCTACCAGCGGTG
GTTTGTTTGCCGGATCAAGAGCTACCAACTCTTTTTCCGAAGGTAACTGGCTTCAGCAGAGCGCAGATAC
CAAATACTGTCCTTCTAGTGTAGCCGTAGTTAGGCCACCACTTCAAGAACTCTGTAGCACCGCCTACATA
CCTCGCTCTGCTAATCCTGTTACCAGTGGCTGCTGCCAGTGGCGATAAGTCGTGTCTTACCGGGTTGGAC
TCAAGACGATAGTTACCGGATAAGGCGCAGCGGTCGGGCTGAACGGGGGGTTCGTGCACACAGCCCAGCT
TGGAGCGAACGACCTACACCGAACTGAGATACCTACAGCGTGAGCTATGAGAAAGCGCCACGCTTCCCGA
AGGGAGAAAGGCGGACAGGTATCCGGTAAGCGGCAGGGTCGGAACAGGAGAGCGCACGAGGGAGCTTCCA
GGGGGAAACGCCTGGTATCTTTATAGTCCTGTCGGGTTTCGCCACCTCTGACTTGAGCGTCGATTTTTGT
GATGCTCGTCAGGGGGGCGGAGCCTATGGAAAAACGCCAGCAACGCGGCCTTTTTACGGTTCCTGGCCTT
TTGCTGGCCTTTTGCTCACATGT
Features (pLannotate 1.2.2; 18 found; start..end, strand, type, name):
      1..141     -  repeat_region  AAV2 ITR: inverted terminal repeat of adeno-associated virus serotype 2 inverted
    156..578     +  promoter       hSyn promoter (fragment): human synapsin I promoter; confers neuron-specific expression (Kügler et al., 2003)
    598..660     +  sig_peptide    Igκ leader: leader sequence from mouse immunoglobulin κ light chain
    662..679     +  protein_bind   attB1 (fragment): mutant version of attB; core recombination site for the Gateway® BP reaction BP Clonase™
    709..1344    +  CDS            Adora2b (fragment): AA2BR_RAT - Experimental evidence at protein level: Swiss-Prot protein existence level 1. Receptor for adenosine. The activity of this receptor is mediated by G proteins which activate adenylyl cyclase. From Rattus norvegicus (Rat).
   1537..2259    +  CDS            cEGFP: cEGFP is a basic (constitutively fluorescent) green fluorescent protein published in 2008, derived from Aequorea victoria.
   2236..2556    +  CDS            ADORA1 (fragment): AA1R_HUMAN - Experimental evidence at protein level: Swiss-Prot protein existence level 1. Receptor for adenosine. The activity of this receptor is mediated by G proteins which inhibit adenylyl cyclase. From Homo sapiens (Human).
   2857..2881    +  misc_feature   MCS (fragment): pBluescript multiple cloning site
   2881..3469    +  misc_feature   WPRE: woodchuck hepatitis virus posttranscriptional regulatory element
   3501..3977    +  polyA_signal   hGH poly(A) signal: human growth hormone polyadenylation signal
   4017..4157    +  repeat_region  AAV2 ITR: inverted terminal repeat of adeno-associated virus serotype 2 inverted
   4162..4213    -  misc_feature   bom (fragment): basis of mobility region from pBR322
   4232..4612    +  rep_origin     M13 ori (sequence partly withheld): M13 bacteriophage origin of replication; arrow indicates direction of (+) strand synthesis
   4688..4737    -  misc_feature   bom (fragment): basis of mobility region from pBR322
   4839..4874    -  CDS            rop (fragment): Rop protein, which maintains plasmids at low copy number; rop
   4969..5073    +  promoter       AmpR promoter: bla
   5074..5934    +  CDS            AmpR: β-lactamase; bla; confers resistance to ampicillin, carbenicillin, and related antibiotics
   6105..6693    +  rep_origin     ori: high-copy-number ColE1/pMB1/pBR322/pUC origin of replication
