>Addgene plasmid #153287 | pAAV-hsyn-GRAB_Ado1.0mut | addgene full sequence | sequence record 304900 | Addgene NGS Result
CACTGAGGCCGCCCGGGCGTCGGGCGACCTTTGGTCGCCCGGCCTCAGTGAGCGAGCGAGCGCGCAGAGA
GGGAGTGGCCAACTCCATCACTAGGGGTTCCTGCGGCCGCACGCGTATGAGGCGGGGTGGGGGTGCCTAC
CTGACGACCGACCCCGACCCACTGGACAAGCACCCAACCCCCATTCCCCAAATTGCGCATCCCCTATCAG
AGAGGGGGAGGGGAAACAGGATGCGGCGAGGCGCGTGCGCACTGCCAGCTTCAGCACCGCGGACAGTGCC
TTCGCCCCCGCCTGGCGGCGCGCGCCACCGCCGCCTCAGCACTGAAGGCGCGCTGACGTCACTCGCCGGT
CCCCCGCAAACTCCCCTTCCCGGCCACCTTGGTCGCGTCCGCGCCGCCGCCGGCCCAGCCGGACCGCACC
ACGCGAGGCGCGAGATAGGGGGGCACGGGCGCGACCATCTGCGCTGCGGCGCCGGCGACTCAGCGCTGCC
TCAGTCTGCGGTGGGCAGCGGAGGAGTCGTGTCGTGCCTGAGAGCGCAGTCGAGAAACCGGTGCCACCAT
GGAGACAGACACACTCCTGCTATGGGTACTGCTGCTCTGGGTTCCAGGTTCCACTGGTGACACAAGTTTG
TACAAAAAAGTTGGCACCACCGGTCCCATCATGGGCTCCTCGGTGTACATCACGGTGGAGCTGGCCATTG
CTGTGCTGGCCATCCTGGGCAATGTGCTGGTGTGCTGGGCCGTGTGGCTCAACAGCAACCTGCAGAACGT
CACCAACTACTTTGTGGTGTCACTGGCGGCGGCCGACATCGCAGTGGGTGTGCTCGCCATCCCCTTTGCC
ATCACCATCAGCACCGGGTTCTGCGCTGCCTGCCACGGCTGCCTCTTCATTGCCTGCTTCGTCCTGGTCC
TCACGCAGAGCTCCATCTTCAGTCTCCTGGCCATCGCCATTGACCGCTACATTGCCATCCGCATCCCGCT
CCGGTACAATGGCTTGGTGACCGGCACGAGGGCTAAGGGCATCATTGCCATCTGCTGGGTGCTGTCGTTT
GCCATCGGCCTGACTCCCATGCTAGGTTGGAACAACTGCGGTCAGCCAAAGGAGGGCAAGAACCACTCCC
AGGGCTGCGGGGAGGGCCAAGTGGCCTGTCTCGCTGAGGATGTGGTCCCCATGAACTACATGGTGTACTT
CAACTTCTTTGCCTGTGTGCTGGTGCCCCTGCTGCTCATGCTGGGTGTCTATTTGCGGATCTTCCTGGCG
GCGCGACGACAGCTGAAGCAGATGGAGAGCCAGCCTCCCAGCCGCCGGGGTCCGGACGCCGTCGCCGCGC
CGCCGGGGGGCACCGAGCGCAGGCCCAACGGTCTGGGCCCCGAGCGCAGCGCGGGCCCGGGGGGCGCAGA
GGCCGAACCGCTGCCCACCCAGCTCAACGGCGCCCCTGGCGAGCCCGCGCCGGCCGGGCCGCGCGACACC
GACGCGCTGGACCTGGAGGAGGGAGGAAACGTCTATATCAAGGCCGACAAGCAGAAGAACGGCATCAAGG
CGAACTTCCACATCCGCCACAACATCGAGGACGGCGGCGTGCAGCTCGCCTACCACTACCAGCAGAACAC
CCCCATCGGCGACGGCCCCGTGCTGCTGCCCGACAACCACTACCTGAGCGTGCAGTCCAAACTTTCGAAA
GACCCCAACGAGAAGCGCGATCACATGGTCCTGCTGGAGTTCGTGACCGCCGCCGGGATCACTCTCGGCA
TGGACGAGCTGTACAAGGGCGGTACCGGAGGGAGCATGGTGAGAAAGGGCGAGGAGCTGTTCACCGGGGT
GGTGCCCATCCTGGTCGAGCTGGACGGCGACGTAAACGGCCACAAGTTCAGCGTGTCCGGCGAGGGTGAG
GGCGATGCCACCTACGGCAAGCTGACCCTGAAGTTCATCTGCACCACCGGCAAGCTGCCCGTGCCCTGGC
CCACCCTCGTGACCACCCTGACCTACGGCGTGCAGTGCTTCAGCCGCTACCCCGACCACATGAAGCAGCA
CGACTTCTTCAAGTCCGCCATGCCCGAAGGCTACATCCAGGAGCGCACCATCTTCTTCAAGGACGACGGC
AACTACAAGACCCGCGCCGAGGTGAAGTTCGAGGGCGACACCCTGGTGAACCGCATCGAGCTGAAGGGCA
TCGACTTCAAGGAGGACGGCAACATCCTGGGGCACAAGCTGGAGTACAACACCGGAGCAGCAGCACGCTG
GCGCGGGCGGCAGAACCGCGAGCTCCATGCTGCCAAGTCACTGGCCATCATTGTGGGGCTCTTTGCCCTC
TGCTGGCTGCCCCTACACATCATCAACTGCTTCACTTTCTTCTGCCCCGACTGCAGCCACGCCCCTCTCT
GGCTCATGTACCTGGCCATCGTCCTCTCCCACACCAATTCGGTTGTGAATCCCTTCATCTACGCCTACCG
TATCCGCGAGTTCCGCCAGACCTTCCGCAAGATCATTCGCAGCCACGTCCTGAGGCAGCAAGAACCTTTC
AAGGCAGCTGGCACCAGTGCCCGGGTCTTGGCAGCTCATGGCAGTGACGGAGAGCAGGTCAGCCTCCGTC
TCAACGGCCACCCGCCAGGAGTGTGGGCCAACGGCAGTGCTCCCCACCCTGAGCGGAGGCCCAATGGCTA
CGCCCTGGGGCTGGTGAGTGGAGGGAGTGCCCAAGAGTCCCAGGGGAACACGGGCCTCCCAGACGTGGAG
CTCCTTAGCCATGAGCTCAAGGGAGTGTGCCCAGAGCCCCCTGGCCTAGATGACCCCCTGGCCCAGGATG
GAGCAGGAGTGTCCTGAGAATTCGATATCAAGCTTATCGATAATCAACCTCTGGATTACAAAATTTGTGA
AAGATTGACTGGTATTCTTAACTATGTTGCTCCTTTTACGCTATGTGGATACGCTGCTTTAATGCCTTTG
TATCATGCTATTGCTTCCCGTATGGCTTTCATTTTCTCCTCCTTGTATAAATCCTGGTTGCTGTCTCTTT
ATGAGGAGTTGTGGCCCGTTGTCAGGCAACGTGGCGTGGTGTGCACTGTGTTTGCTGACGCAACCCCCAC
TGGTTGGGGCATTGCCACCACCTGTCAGCTCCTTTCCGGGACTTTCGCTTTCCCCCTCCCTATTGCCACG
GCGGAACTCATCGCCGCCTGCCTTGCCCGCTGCTGGACAGGGGCTCGGCTGTTGGGCACTGACAATTCCG
TGGTGTTGTCGGGGAAATCATCGTCCTTTCCTTGGCTGCTCGCCTATGTTGCCACCTGGATTCTGCGCGG
GACGTCCTTCTGCTACGTCCCTTCGGCCCTCAATCCAGCGGACCTTCCTTCCCGCGGCCTGCTGCCGGCT
CTGCGGCCTCTTCCGCGTCTTCGCCTTCGCCCTCAGACGAGTCGGATCTCCCTTTGGGCCGCCTCCCCGC
ATCGATACCGAGCGCTGCTCGAGAGATCTACGGGTGGCATCCCTGTGACCCCTCCCCAGTGCCTCTCCTG
GCCCTGGAAGTTGCCACTCCAGTGCCCACCAGCCTTGTCCTAATAAAATTAAGTTGCATCATTTTGTCTG
ACTAGGTGTCCTTCTATAATATTATGGGGTGGAGGGGGGTGGTATGGAGCAAGGGGCAAGTTGGGAAGAC
AACCTGTAGGGCCTGCGGGGTCTATTGGGAACCAAGCTGGAGTGCAGTGGCACAATCTTGGCTCACTGCA
ATCTCCGCCTCCTGGGTTCAAGCGATTCTCCTGCCTCAGCCTCCCGAGTTGTTGGGATTCCAGGCATGCA
TGACCAGGCTCAGCTAATTTTTGTTTTTTTGGTAGAGACGGGGTTTCACCATATTGGCCAGGCTGGTCTC
CAACTCCTAATCTCAGGTGATCTACCCACCTTGGCCTCCCAAATTGCTGGGATTACAGGCGTGAACCACT
GCTCCCTTCCCTGTCCTTCTGATTTTGTAGGTAACCACGTGCGGACCGAGCGGCCGCAGGAACCCCTAGT
GATGGAGTTGGCCACTCCCTCTCTGCGCGCTCGCTCGCTCACTGAGGCCGGGCGACCAAAGGTCGCCCGA
CGCCCGGGCTTTGCCCGGGCGGCCTCAGTGAGCGAGCGAGCGCGCAGCTGCCTGCAGGGGCGCCTGATGC
GGTATTTTCTCCTTACGCATCTGTGCGGTATTTCACACCGCATA
[95 nt withheld, positions 4175-4269]
T
[46 nt withheld, positions 4271-4316]
C
[141 nt withheld, positions 4318-4458]
CCTTTGACGTTGGAGTCCACGTTCTTT
[37 nt withheld, positions 4486-4522]
ACTCTATCTCGGGCTATTCTTTTGATTTATAAGGGATTTTGCCGATTTCGGTCTATTGGTTAAAAAATGA
GCTGATTTAACAAAAATTTAACGCGAATTTTAACAAAATATTAACGTTTACAATTTTATGGTGCACTCTC
AGTACAATCTGCTCTGATGCCGCATAGTTAAGCCAGCCCCGACACCCGCCAACACCCGCTGACGCGCCCT
GACGGGCTTGTCTGCTCCCGGCATCCGCTTACAGACAAGCTGTGACCGTCTCCGGGAGCTGCATGTGTCA
GAGGTTTTCACCGTCATCACCGAAACGCGCGAGACGAAAGGGCCTCGTGATACGCCTATTTTTATAGGTT
AATGTCATGATAATAATGGTTTCTTAGACGTCAGGTGGCACTTTTCGGGGAAATGTGCGCGGAACCCCTA
TTTGTTTATTTTTCTAAATACATTCAAATATGTATCCGCTCATGAGACAATAACCCTGATAAATGCTTCA
ATAATATTGAAAAAGGAAGAGTATGAGTATTCAACATTTCCGTGTCGCCCTTATTCCCTTTTTTGCGGCA
TTTTGCCTTCCTGTTTTTGCTCACCCAGAAACGCTGGTGAAAGTAAAAGATGCTGAAGATCAGTTGGGTG
CACGAGTGGGTTACATCGAACTGGATCTCAACAGCGGTAAGATCCTTGAGAGTTTTCGCCCCGAAGAACG
TTTTCCAATGATGAGCACTTTTAAAGTTCTGCTATGTGGCGCGGTATTATCCCGTATTGACGCCGGGCAA
GAGCAACTCGGTCGCCGCATACACTATTCTCAGAATGACTTGGTTGAGTACTCACCAGTCACAGAAAAGC
ATCTTACGGATGGCATGACAGTAAGAGAATTATGCAGTGCTGCCATAACCATGAGTGATAACACTGCGGC
CAACTTACTTCTGACAACGATCGGAGGACCGAAGGAGCTAACCGCTTTTTTGCACAACATGGGGGATCAT
GTAACTCGCCTTGATCGTTGGGAACCGGAGCTGAATGAAGCCATACCAAACGACGAGCGTGACACCACGA
TGCCTGTAGCAATGGCAACAACGTTGCGCAAACTATTAACTGGCGAACTACTTACTCTAGCTTCCCGGCA
ACAATTAATAGACTGGATGGAGGCGGATAAAGTTGCAGGACCACTTCTGCGCTCGGCCCTTCCGGCTGGC
TGGTTTATTGCTGATAAATCTGGAGCCGGTGAGCGTGGGTCTCGCGGTATCATTGCAGCACTGGGGCCAG
ATGGTAAGCCCTCCCGTATCGTAGTTATCTACACGACGGGGAGTCAGGCAACTATGGATGAACGAAATAG
ACAGATCGCTGAGATAGGTGCCTCACTGATTAAGCATTGGTAACTGTCAGACCAAGTTTACTCATATATA
CTTTAGATTGATTTAAAACTTCATTTTTAATTTAAAAGGATCTAGGTGAAGATCCTTTTTGATAATCTCA
TGACCAAAATCCCTTAACGTGAGTTTTCGTTCCACTGAGCGTCAGACCCCGTAGAAAAGATCAAAGGATC
TTCTTGAGATCCTTTTTTTCTGCGCGTAATCTGCTGCTTGCAAACAAAAAAACCACCGCTACCAGCGGTG
GTTTGTTTGCCGGATCAAGAGCTACCAACTCTTTTTCCGAAGGTAACTGGCTTCAGCAGAGCGCAGATAC
CAAATACTGTTCTTCTAGTGTAGCCGTAGTTAGGCCACCACTTCAAGAACTCTGTAGCACCGCCTACATA
CCTCGCTCTGCTAATCCTGTTACCAGTGGCTGCTGCCAGTGGCGATAAGTCGTGTCTTACCGGGTTGGAC
TCAAGACGATAGTTACCGGATAAGGCGCAGCGGTCGGGCTGAACGGGGGGTTCGTGCACACAGCCCAGCT
TGGAGCGAACGACCTACACCGAACTGAGATACCTACAGCGTGAGCTATGAGAAAGCGCCACGCTTCCCGA
AGGGAGAAAGGCGGACAGGTATCCGGTAAGCGGCAGGGTCGGAACAGGAGAGCGCACGAGGGAGCTTCCA
GGGGGAAACGCCTGGTATCTTTATAGTCCTGTCGGGTTTCGCCACCTCTGACTTGAGCGTCGATTTTTGT
GATGCTCGTCAGGGGGGCGGAGCCTATGGAAAAACGCCAGCAACGCGGCCTTTTTACGGTTCCTGGCCTT
TTGCTGGCCTTTTGCTCACATGTCCTGCAGGCAGCTGCGCGCTCGCTCGCT
Features (pLannotate 1.2.2; 19 found; start..end, strand, type, name):
     11..102     -  repeat_region  AAV2 ITR (fragment): inverted terminal repeat of adeno-associated virus serotype 2 inverted
    117..539     +  promoter       hSyn promoter (fragment): human synapsin I promoter; confers neuron-specific expression (Kügler et al., 2003)
    559..621     +  sig_peptide    Igκ leader: leader sequence from mouse immunoglobulin κ light chain
    623..640     +  protein_bind   attB1 (fragment): mutant version of attB; core recombination site for the Gateway® BP reaction BP Clonase™
    670..1305    +  CDS            Adora2b (fragment): AA2BR_RAT - Experimental evidence at protein level: Swiss-Prot protein existence level 1. Receptor for adenosine. The activity of this receptor is mediated by G proteins which activate adenylyl cyclase. From Rattus norvegicus (Rat).
   1498..2220    +  CDS            cEGFP: cEGFP is a basic (constitutively fluorescent) green fluorescent protein published in 2008, derived from Aequorea victoria.
   2197..2517    +  CDS            ADORA1 (fragment): AA1R_HUMAN - Experimental evidence at protein level: Swiss-Prot protein existence level 1. Receptor for adenosine. The activity of this receptor is mediated by G proteins which inhibit adenylyl cyclase. From Homo sapiens (Human).
   2818..2842    +  misc_feature   MCS (fragment): pBluescript multiple cloning site
   2842..3430    +  misc_feature   WPRE: woodchuck hepatitis virus posttranscriptional regulatory element
   3462..3938    +  polyA_signal   hGH poly(A) signal: human growth hormone polyadenylation signal
   3978..4118    +  repeat_region  AAV2 ITR: inverted terminal repeat of adeno-associated virus serotype 2 inverted
   4123..4174    -  misc_feature   bom (fragment): basis of mobility region from pBR322
   4193..4648    +  rep_origin     f1 ori (sequence partly withheld): f1 bacteriophage origin of replication; arrow indicates direction of (+) strand synthesis
   4649..4698    -  misc_feature   bom (fragment): basis of mobility region from pBR322
   4800..4835    -  CDS            rop (fragment): Rop protein, which maintains plasmids at low copy number; rop
   4930..5034    +  promoter       AmpR promoter: bla
   5035..5895    +  CDS            AmpR: β-lactamase; bla; confers resistance to ampicillin, carbenicillin, and related antibiotics
   6066..6654    +  rep_origin     ori: high-copy-number ColE1/pMB1/pBR322/pUC origin of replication
   6727..11      +  repeat_region  AAV2 ITR (fragment) (across the origin): inverted terminal repeat of adeno-associated virus serotype 2 inverted
