[The description below was written by a language model from this plasmid's Addgene catalogue record and pLannotate feature annotations shown in this document.]
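Description:
pAAV-hsyn-GRAB_Ado1.0mut is an AAV transfer plasmid built on a pAAV backbone for neuronal expression of a control version of the genetically encoded adenosine sensor GRAB_Ado1.0. It is propagated in E. coli as a high-copy plasmid through a ColE1/pUC-type origin, with ampicillin selection from the β-lactamase gene. The backbone also carries an f1/M13 phage origin. The listed growth strain is a recombination-deficient host of the kind usually chosen to keep the AAV2 inverted terminal repeats intact. Those two ITRs flank the expression cassette and are the cis elements needed for replication and packaging of the cassette into recombinant AAV particles when helper functions are supplied in trans.

Between the ITRs, the human synapsin I promoter restricts expression to neurons. The open reading frame begins with an Igκ leader signal peptide, which likely aids membrane targeting. It continues with adenosine-receptor sequence interrupted by a GFP-derived module annotated as cEGFP, the receptor-with-inserted-fluorophore layout typical of GRAB sensors. The automated annotation labels the receptor segments as partial matches to rat Adora2b and human ADORA1, but these are homology-based fragment calls, and the catalogue lists the insert only as human without naming the receptor subtype. The mutation that makes this variant adenosine-insensitive is also not specified. A WPRE and the human growth hormone polyadenylation signal follow the coding sequence to enhance transcript stability and processing.

The depositor and repository-sequenced records are about 6.75 kb and agree in feature order. In the sequenced version, one ITR is annotated as fragments spanning the plasmid origin. The construct serves as a negative control alongside the functional sensor, to help confirm that fluorescence changes seen in neurons reflect adenosine binding.
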