Addgene plasmid #153287: pAAV-hsyn-GRAB_Ado1.0mut
Purpose: Express the adenosine-insensitive control sensor GRAB_Ado1.0mut in neurons
Depositing lab: Yulong Li. Depositing organization: Peking University. Publication: Regulation of sleep homeostasis mediator adenosine by basal forebrain glutamatergic neurons. Peng W, Wu Z, Song K, Zhang S, Li Y, Xu M. Science. 2020 Sep 4;369(6508). pii: 369/6508/eabb0556. doi: 10.1126/science.abb0556. PubMed 32883833.
Backbone
  Vector backbone: pAAV
  Backbone manufacturer: Addgene
  Backbone size w/o insert (bp): 4495
  Vector type: AAV
Growth in bacteria
  Bacterial resistance: Ampicillin, 100 μg/mL
  Growth temperature: 37°C
  Growth strain: NEB Stable
  Copy number: High Copy
Gene/Insert
  Gene/Insert name: Adenosine-insensitive sensor GRAB_Ado1.0mut (control sensor)
  Species: H. sapiens (human)
  Insert size (bp): 2259
  Promoter: hSyn
  Cloning method: Gibson Cloning
Terms and licenses: Academic/Nonprofit Terms; Industry Terms: Not Available to Industry
Depositor comments: Please visit https://www.biorxiv.org/content/10.1101/2020.05.04.075564v1 for BioRxiv preprint.
How to cite: pAAV-hsyn-GRAB_Ado1.0mut was a gift from Yulong Li (Addgene plasmid # 153287 ; http://n2t.net/addgene:153287 ; RRID:Addgene_153287)
